Addgene plasmid #180787: UPB-pancreas (UPB7)
Purpose: Unique Projection Barcode (UPB7)-Pancreas for Projection-seq
Depositing lab: Rui Chang. Depositing organization: Yale University. Publication: A multidimensional coding architecture of the vagal interoceptive system. Zhao Q, Yu CD, Wang R, Xu QJ, Dai Pra R, Zhang L, Chang RB. Nature. 2022 Mar;603(7903):878-884. doi: 10.1038/s41586-022-04515-5. Epub 2022 Mar 16. PubMed 35296859.
Backbone
  Vector backbone: AAVrg-CAG-tdTomato-WPRE-SV40 (Addgene, Plasmid #59462)
  Backbone manufacturer: Edward Boyden
  Backbone size w/o insert (bp): 6150
  Total vector size (bp): 6523
  Vector type: Mammalian Expression, AAV
Growth in bacteria
  Bacterial resistance: Ampicillin, 100 μg/mL
  Growth temperature: 37°C
  Growth strain: NEB Stable
  Copy number: Low Copy
Gene/Insert
  Gene/Insert name: hM4D(Gi) (partial )
  Species: Synthetic
  Insert size (bp): 373
  Promoter: CAG
  Cloning method: Gibson Cloning
  Sequencing primers: 5′ catcgataccgtcgacaagatggcaggcctcatgattg; 3′ ctgctcgaagcggccgctctgcttcattagtgggctc
Terms and licenses: Academic/Nonprofit Terms; Industry Terms: Not Available to Industry
How to cite: UPB-pancreas (UPB7) was a gift from Rui Chang (Addgene plasmid # 180787 ; http://n2t.net/addgene:180787 ; RRID:Addgene_180787)
