[The description below was written by a language model from this plasmid's Addgene catalogue record and pLannotate feature annotations shown in this document.]
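Description:
UPB-pancreas (UPB7) is an AAV transfer plasmid built on the AAVrg-CAG-tdTomato-WPRE-SV40 backbone and classed as a mammalian expression/AAV vector. It carries one of a set of Unique Projection Barcodes used for Projection-seq, with this one assigned to the pancreas. The expression cassette lies between two AAV2 inverted terminal repeats, which allow the intervening DNA to be replicated and packaged into AAV particles. The plasmid portion outside the ITRs contains a ColE1/pUC-type origin, an f1 phage origin, and a β-lactamase gene with its own promoter for ampicillin selection. The catalogue lists it as low copy and propagated in a recombination-reduced strain, a common precaution for ITR-containing plasmids.

Expression is driven by the CAG promoter, annotated here as a CMV enhancer fragment, the chicken β-actin promoter, and chimeric β-actin/β-globin intron sequence. This directs transcription of tdTomato, a bright tandem-dimer red-orange fluorescent protein. Downstream of the reporter come the WPRE, which enhances transcript stability and expression, and then a roughly 370 bp partial fragment of hM4D(Gi), detected by the annotation as a human CHRM4 muscarinic receptor fragment, followed by the SV40 polyadenylation signal. Because the fragment sits after the tdTomato stop codon in the 3′ untranslated region, it appears to act not as a functional receptor but as a transcribed sequence tag near the poly(A) tail, where it could be read out in sequencing of labelled cells. By the stated purpose and the retrograde-type backbone name, the presumed use is to deliver virus to the pancreas so that innervating neurons become fluorescent and carry the organ-specific barcode. The sequenced record is slightly shorter than the catalogued total size.
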