Features (pLannotate 1.2.2; 19 found; start..end, strand, type, name):
    192..440     +  enhancer       CMV enhancer (fragment): human cytomegalovirus immediate early enhancer
    442..719     +  promoter       chicken β-actin promoter: No description available
    720..855     +  intron         hybrid intron (fragment): hybrid between chicken β-actin (CBA) and minute virus of mice (MMV) introns (Gray et al., 2011)
    944..1074    +  intron         chimeric intron (fragment): chimera between introns from chicken β-actin and rabbit β-globin
   1072..1134    +  CDS            HBB (fragment): HBB_LEPEU - Experimental evidence at protein level: Swiss-Prot protein existence level 1. Involved in oxygen transport from the lung to the various peripheral tissues. From Lepus europaeus (European hare).
   1146..2573    +  CDS            tdTomato: tdTomato is a basic (constitutively fluorescent) orange fluorescent protein published in 2004, derived from Discosoma sp.. It is reported to be a somewhat slowly-maturing tandem dimer with low acid sensitivity.
   2577..2601    +  misc_feature   MCS (fragment): pBluescript multiple cloning site
   2601..3189    +  misc_feature   WPRE: woodchuck hepatitis virus posttranscriptional regulatory element
   3160..3525    +  CDS            CHRM4 (fragment): ACM4_HUMAN - Experimental evidence at protein level: Swiss-Prot protein existence level 1. The muscarinic acetylcholine receptor mediates various cellular responses, including inhibition of adenylate cyclase, breakdown of phosphoinositides and modulation of potassium channels through the action of G proteins. Primary transducing effect is inhibition of adenylate cyclase. From Homo sapiens (Human).
   3547..3668    -  polyA_signal   SV40 poly(A) signal: SV40 polyadenylation signal
   3691..3759    -  CDS            large T antigen (fragment): large T antigen from SV40 (simian virus 40)
   3830..3963    +  repeat_region  AAV2 ITR: inverted terminal repeat of adeno-associated virus serotype 2 inverted
   3957..4013    -  CDS            lacI (fragment): lac repressor; lacI; The lac repressor binds to the lac operator to inhibit transcription in E. coli. This inhibition can be relieved by adding lactose or isopropyl-β-D-thiogalactopyranoside (IPTG).
   4196..4784    -  rep_origin     ori: high-copy-number ColE1/pMB1/pBR322/pUC origin of replication
   4955..5815    -  CDS            AmpR: β-lactamase; bla; confers resistance to ampicillin, carbenicillin, and related antibiotics
   5816..5920    -  promoter       AmpR promoter: bla
   5973..6401    -  rep_origin     f1 ori (sequence partly withheld): f1 bacteriophage origin of replication; arrow indicates direction of (+) strand synthesis
   6406..4       -  CDS            lacZα (fragment) (across the origin): LacZα fragment of β-galactosidase; lacZ fragment
   6470..131     -  repeat_region  AAV2 ITR (fragment) (across the origin): inverted terminal repeat of adeno-associated virus serotype 2 inverted
>Addgene plasmid #180787 | UPB-pancreas (UPB7) | addgene full sequence | sequence record 379168 | Addgene NGS Result
GCTGCGCGCTCGCTCGCTCACTGAGGCCGCCCGGGCAAAGCCCGGGCGTCGGGCGACCTTTGGTCGCCCG
GCCTCAGTGAGCGAGCGAGCGCGCAGAGAGGGAGTGGCCAACTCCATCACTAGGGGTTCCTTGTAGTTAA
TGATTAACCCGCCATGCTACTTATCTACGTAGCCATGCTCTAGGAAGAGTACCATTGACGTCAATAATGA
CGTATGTTCCCATAGTAACGCCAATAGGGACTTTCCATTGACGTCAATGGGTGGAGTATTTACGGTAAAC
TGCCCACTTGGCAGTACATCAAGTGTATCATATGCCAAGTACGCCCCCTATTGACGTCAATGACGGTAAA
TGGCCCGCCTGGCATTATGCCCAGTACATGACCTTATGGGACTTTCCTACTTGGCAGTACATCTACGTAT
TAGTCATCGCTATTACCATGGTCGAGGTGAGCCCCACGTTCTGCTTCACTCTCCCCATCTCCCCCCCCTC
CCCACCCCCAATTTTGTATTTATTTATTTTTTAATTATTTTGTGCAGCGATGGGGGCGGGGGGGGGGGGG
GGGCGCGCGCCRGGSGGGGSGGGGSGGGGSGRGGGGSGGGGSGGGGSGRGGCGGAGAGGTGCGGCGGCAG
CCAATCAGAGCGGCGCGCTCCGAAAGTTTCCTTTTATGGCGAGGCGGCGGCGGCGGCGGCCCTATAAAAA
GCGAAGCGCGCGGCGGGCGGGAGTCGCTGCGCGCTGCCTTCGCCCCGTGCCCCGCTCCGCCGCCGCCTCG
CGCCGCCCGCCCCGGCTCTGACTGACCGCGTTACTCCCACAGGTGAGCGGGCGGGACGGCCCTTCTCCTC
CGGGCTGTAATTAGCGCTTGGTTTAATGACGGCTTGTTTCTTTTCTGTGGCTGCGTGAAAGCCTTGAGGG
GCTCCGGGAGGGCCCTTTGTGCGGGGGGAGCGGCTCGGGGCTGTCCGCGGGGGGACGGCTGCCTTCGGGG
GGGACGGGGCAGGGCGGGGTTCGGCTTCTGGCGTGTGACCGGCGGCTCTAGAGCCTCTGCTAACCATGTT
CATGCCTTCTTCTTTTTCCTACAGCTCCTGGGCAACGTGCTGGTTATTGTGCTGTCTCATCATTTTGGCA
AAGAATTGGATCCGGTACCGCCACCATGGTGAGTAAGGGCGAGGAAGTGATCAAAGAGTTCATGCGGTTT
AAGGTGAGAATGGAAGGAAGCATGAACGGCCACGAGTTCGAAATTGAGGGAGAAGGAGAGGGACGGCCCT
ACGAGGGCACCCAGACAGCCAAGCTGAAAGTGACAAAGGGCGGGCCTCTGCCATTCGCTTGGGACATCCT
GAGCCCACAGTTTATGTACGGCTCCAAGGCCTATGTGAAACATCCAGCTGACATTCCCGATTATAAGAAA
CTGAGCTTCCCCGAGGGGTTTAAGTGGGAAAGAGTGATGAACTTCGAGGACGGAGGCCTGGTGACTGTGA
CCCAGGACAGCTCCCTGCAGGATGGGACCCTGATCTACAAGGTGAAAATGAGAGGGACAAATTTTCCCCC
TGATGGACCTGTGATGCAGAAGAAAACTATGGGATGGGAGGCCTCCACCGAAAGGCTGTATCCACGCGAC
GGGGTGCTGAAAGGAGAAATCCACCAGGCTCTGAAGCTGAAAGATGGGGGACATTACCTGGTGGAGTTCA
AGACAATCTACATGGCCAAGAAACCTGTGCAGCTGCCAGGCTACTATTACGTGGACACAAAACTGGATAT
CACTTCACACAACGAGGACTACACTATTGTGGAGCAGTATGAACGGAGCGAGGGGAGACACCATCTGTTC
CTGGGCCATGGGACTGGAAGTACCGGCTCAGGGTCTAGTGGAACCGCCTCAAGCGAGGATAACAATATGG
CTGTGATCAAAGAGTTCATGAGGTTTAAGGTGCGCATGGAGGGCAGCATGAATGGGCACGAATTTGAGAT
TGAAGGAGAGGGCGAAGGGAGGCCTTACGAGGGCACACAGACTGCCAAGCTGAAAGTGACCAAGGGAGGA
CCACTGCCTTTCGCTTGGGATATCCTGTCTCCTCAGTTTATGTACGGAAGTAAGGCCTATGTCAAGCATC
CCGCTGACATTCCTGATTACAAGAAACTGTCTTTCCCAGAGGGCTTTAAGTGGGAGAGAGTGATGAATTT
TGAAGATGGAGGCCTGGTGACCGTGACACAGGACTCCTCTCTGCAGGATGGCACTCTGATCTACAAAGTC
AAAATGCGCGGCACCAATTTTCCACCCGATGGGCCCGTGATGCAGAAGAAAACAATGGGGTGGGAGGCCA
GCACTGAACGGCTGTATCCTAGAGACGGAGTGCTGAAGGGCGAAATCCACCAGGCCCTGAAGCTGAAAGA
CGGCGGCCACTACCTGGTGGAGTTCAAAACCATCTACATGGCCAAGAAACCAGTGCAGCTGCCCGGCTAT
TACTATGTGGACACCAAGCTGGATATCACATCCCACAATGAAGACTACACCATTGTGGAACAGTATGAGA
GGTCTGAAGGACGCCACCATCTGTTTCTGTACGGCATGGATGAGCTGTATAAGTAAGAATTCGATATCAA
GCTTATCGATAATCAACCTCTGGATTACAAAATTTGTGAAAGATTGACTGGTATTCTTAACTATGTTGCT
CCTTTTACGCTATGTGGATACGCTGCTTTAATGCCTTTGTATCATGCTATTGCTTCCCGTATGGCTTTCA
TTTTCTCCTCCTTGTATAAATCCTGGTTGCTGTCTCTTTATGAGGAGTTGTGGCCCGTTGTCAGGCAACG
TGGCGTGGTGTGCACTGTGTTTGCTGACGCAACCCCCACTGGTTGGGGCATTGCCACCACCTGTCAGCTC
CTTTCCGGGACTTTCGCTTTCCCCCTCCCTATTGCCACGGCGGAACTCATCGCCGCCTGCCTTGCCCGCT
GCTGGACAGGGGCTCGGCTGTTGGGCACTGACAATTCCGTGGTGTTGTCGGGGAAATCATCGTCCTTTCC
TTGGCTGCTCGCCTGTGTTGCCACCTGGATTCTGCGCGGGACGTCCTTCTGCTACGTCCCTTCGGCCCTC
AATCCAGCGGACCTTCCTTCCCGCGGCCTGCTGCCGGCTCTGCGGCCTCTTCCGCGTCTTCGCCTTCGCC
CTCAGACGAGTCGGATCTCCCTTTGGGCCGCCTCCCCGCATCGATACCGTCGACAAGATGGCAGGCCTCA
TGATTGCTGCTGCCTGGGTACTGTCCTTCGTGCTCTGGGCGCCTGCCATCTTGTTCTGGCAGTTTGTGGT
GGGTAAGCGGACGGTGCCCGACAACCAGTGCTTCATCCAGTTCCTGTCCAACCCAGCAGTGACCTTTGGC
ACAGCCATTGCTGGCTTCTACCTGCCTGTGGTCATCATGACGGTGCTGTACATCCACATCTCCCTGGCCA
GTCGCAGCCGAGTCCACAAGCACCGGCCCGAGGGCCCGAAGGAGAAGAAAGCCAAGACGCTGGCCTTCCT
CAAGAGCCCACTAATGAAGCAGAGCGGCCGCTTCGAGCAGACATGATAAGATACATTGATGAGTTTGGAC
AAACCACAACTAGAATGCAGTGAAAAAAATGCTTTATTTGTGAAATTTGTGATGCTATTGCTTTATTTGT
AACCATTATAAGCTGCAATAAACAAGTTAACAACAACAATTGCATTCATTTTATGTTTCAGGTTCAGGGG
GAGATGTGGGAGGTTTTTTAAAGCAAGTAAAACCTCTACAAATGTGGTAAAATCGATAAGGATCTTCCTA
GAGCATGGCTACGTAGATAAGTAGCATGGCGGGTTAATCATTAACTACAAGGAACCCCTAGTGATGGAGT
TGGCCACTCCCTCTCTGCGCGCTCGCTCGCTCACTGAGGCCGGGCGACCAAAGGTCGCCCGACGCCCGGG
CTTTGCCCGGGCGGCCTCAGTGAGCGAGCGAGCGCGCAGCTGCATTAATGAATCGGCCAACGCGCGGGGA
GAGGCGGTTTGCGTATTGGGCGCTCTTCCGCTTCCTCGCTCACTGACTCGCTGCGCTCGGTCGTTCGGCT
GCGGCGAGCGGTATCAGCTCACTCAAAGGCGGTAATACGGTTATCCACAGAATCAGGGGATAACGCAGGA
AAGAACATGTGAGCAAAAGGCCAGCAAAAGGCCAGGAACCGTAAAAAGGCCGCGTTGCTGGCGTTTTTCC
ATAGGCTCCGCCCCCCTGACGAGCATCACAAAAATCGACGCTCAAGTCAGAGGTGGCGAAACCCGACAGG
ACTATAAAGATACCAGGCGTTTCCCCCTGGAAGCTCCCTCGTGCGCTCTCCTGTTCCGACCCTGCCGCTT
ACCGGATACCTGTCCGCCTTTCTCCCTTCGGGAAGCGTGGCGCTTTCTCATAGCTCACGCTGTAGGTATC
TCAGTTCGGTGTAGGTCGTTCGCTCCAAGCTGGGCTGTGTGCACGAACCCCCCGTTCAGCCCGACCGCTG
CGCCTTATCCGGTAACTATCGTCTTGAGTCCAACCCGGTAAGACACGACTTATCGCCACTGGCAGCAGCC
ACTGGTAACAGGATTAGCAGAGCGAGGTATGTAGGCGGTGCTACAGAGTTCTTGAAGTGGTGGCCTAACT
ACGGCTACACTAGAAGAACAGTATTTGGTATCTGCGCTCTGCTGAAGCCAGTTACCTTCGGAAAAAGAGT
TGGTAGCTCTTGATCCGGCAAACAAACCACCGCTGGTAGCGGTGGTTTTTTTGTTTGCAAGCAGCAGATT
ACGCGCAGAAAAAAAGGATCTCAAGAAGATCCTTTGATCTTTTCTACGGGGTCTGACGCTCAGTGGAACG
AAAACTCACGTTAAGGGATTTTGGTCATGAGATTATCAAAAAGGATCTTCACCTAGATCCTTTTAAATTA
AAAATGAAGTTTTAAATCAATCTAAAGTATATATGAGTAAACTTGGTCTGACAGTTACCAATGCTTAATC
AGTGAGGCACCTATCTCAGCGATCTGTCTATTTCGTTCATCCATAGTTGCCTGACTCCCCGTCGTGTAGA
TAACTACGATACGGGAGGGCTTACCATCTGGCCCCAGTGCTGCAATGATACCGCGAGACCCACGCTCACC
GGCTCCAGATTTATCAGCAATAAACCAGCCAGCCGGAAGGGCCGAGCGCAGAAGTGGTCCTGCAACTTTA
TCCGCCTCCATCCAGTCTATTAATTGTTGCCGGGAAGCTAGAGTAAGTAGTTCGCCAGTTAATAGTTTGC
GCAACGTTGTTGCCATTGCTACAGGCATCGTGGTGTCACGCTCGTCGTTTGGTATGGCTTCATTCAGCTC
CGGTTCCCAACGATCAAGGCGAGTTACATGATCCCCCATGTTGTGCAAAAAAGCGGTTAGCTCCTTCGGT
CCTCCGATCGTTGTCAGAAGTAAGTTGGCCGCAGTGTTATCACTCATGGTTATGGCAGCACTGCATAATT
CTCTTACTGTCATGCCATCCGTAAGATGCTTTTCTGTGACTGGTGAGTACTCAACCAAGTCATTCTGAGA
ATAGTGTATGCGGCGACCGAGTTGCTCTTGCCCGGCGTCAATACGGGATAATACCGCGCCACATAGCAGA
ACTTTAAAAGTGCTCATCATTGGAAAACGTTCTTCGGGGCGAAAACTCTCAAGGATCTTACCGCTGTTGA
GATCCAGTTCGATGTAACCCACTCGTGCACCCAACTGATCTTCAGCATCTTTTACTTTCACCAGCGTTTC
TGGGTGAGCAAAAACAGGAAGGCAAAATGCCGCAAAAAAGGGAATAAGGGCGACACGGAAATGTTGAATA
CTCATACTCTTCCTTTTTCAATATTATTGAAGCATTTATCAGGGTTATTGTCTCATGAGCGGATACATAT
TTGAATGTATTTAGAAAAATAAACAAATAGGGGTTCCGCGCACATTTCCCCGAAAAGTGCCACCTAAATT
GTAAGCGTTAATATTTTGTTAAAATTCGCGTTAAATTTTTGTTAAATCAGCTCATTTTTTAACCAATAGG
CCGAAATCGGCAAAATCCCTTATAAATCAAAAGAATAGACCGAGATAGGGT
[37 nt withheld, positions 6072-6108]
AAAGAACGTGGACTCCAACGTCAAAGG
[49 nt withheld, positions 6136-6184]
T
[91 nt withheld, positions 6186-6276]
G
[124 nt withheld, positions 6278-6401]
CCCATTCGCCATTCAGGCTGCGCAACTGTTGGGAAGGGCGATCGGTGCGGGCCTCTTCGCTATTACGCCA
